>Addgene plasmid #178765 | pXalb_IC_Cascade | addgene full sequence | sequence record 355193 | Addgene NGS Result
AGTCCACGTTCTTT
[37 nt withheld, positions 15-51]
ACCCTATCTCGGGCTATTCTTTTGATTTATAAGGGATTTTGCCGATTTCGGCCTATTGGTTAAAAAATGA
GCTGATTTAACAAAAATTTAACGCGAATTTTAACAAAATATTAACGTTTACAATTTAAAAGGATCTAGGT
GAAGATCCTTTTTGATAATCTCATGACCAAAATCCCTTAACGTGAGTTTTCGTTCCACTGAGCGTCAGAC
CCCGTAGAAAAGATCAAAGGATCTTCTTGAGATCCTTTTTTTCTGCGCGTAATCTGCTGCTTGCAAACAA
AAAAACCACCGCTACCAGCGGTGGTTTGTTTGCCGGATCAAGAGCTACCAACTCTTTTTCCGAAGGTAAC
TGGCTTCAGCAGAGCGCAGATACCAAATACTGTCCTTCTAGTGTAGCCGTAGTTAGGCCACCACTTCAAG
AACTCTGTAGCACCGCCTACATACCTCGCTCTGCTAATCCTGTTACCAGTCAGGCATTTGAGAAGCACAC
GGTCACACTGCTTCCGGTAGTCAATAAACCGGTAAACCAGCAATAGACATAAGCGGCTATTTAACGACCC
TGCCCTGAACCGACGACCGGGTCGAATTTGCTTTCGAATTTCTGCCATTCATCCGCTTATTATCACTTAT
TCAGGCGTAGCAACCAGGCGTTTAAGGGCACCAATAACTGCCTTAAAAAAATTACGCCCCGCCCTGCCAC
TCATCGCAGTACTGTTGTAATTCATTAAGCATTCTGCCGACATGGAAGCCATCACAAACGGCATGATGAA
CCTGAATCGCCAGCGGCATCAGCACCTTGTCGCCTTGCGTATAATATTTGCCCATGGTGAAAACGGGGGC
GAAGAAGTTGTCCATATTGGCCACGTTTAAATCAAAACTGGTGAAACTCACCCAGGGATTGGCTGAGACG
AAAAACATATTCTCAATAAACCCTTTAGGGAAATAGGCCAGGTTTTCACCGTAACACGCCACATCTTGCG
AATATATGTGTAGAAACTGCCGGAAATCGTCGTGGTATTCACTCCAGAGCGATGAAAACGTTTCAGTTTG
CTCATGGAAAACGGTGTAACAAGGGTGAACACTATCCCATATCACCAGCTCACCGTCTTTCATTGCCATA
CGGAATTCCGGATGAGCATTCATCAGGCGGGCAAGAATGTGAATAAAGGCCGGATAAAACTTGTGCTTAT
TTTTCTTTACGGTCTTTAAAAAGGCCGTAATATCCAGCTGAACGGTCTGGTTATAGGTACATTGAGCAAC
TGACTGAAATGCCTCAAAATGTTCTTTACGATGCCATTGGGATATATCAACGGTGGTATATCCAGTGATT
TTTTTCTCCATTTTAGCTTCCTTAGCTCCTGAAAATCTCGATAACTCAAAAAATACGCCCGGTAGTGATC
TTATTTCATTATGGTGAAAGTTGGAACCTCTTACGTGCCGATCAACGTCTCATTTTCGCCAAAAGTTGGC
CCAGGGCTTCCCGGTATCAACAGGGACACCAGGATTTATTTATTCTGCGAAGTGATCTTCCGTCACAGGT
ATTTATTCGGCGCAAAGTGCGTCGGGTGATGCTGCCAACTTACTGATTTAGTGTATGATGGTGTTTTTGA
GGTGCTCCAGTGGCTTCTGTTTCTATCAGCTGTCCCTCCTGTTCAGCTACTGACGGGGTGGTGCGTAACG
GCAAAAGCACCGCCGGACATCAGCGCTAGCGGAGTGTATACTGGCTTACTATGTTGGCACTGATGAGGGT
GTCAGTGAAGTGCTTCATGTGGCAGGAGAAAAAAGGCTGCACCGGTGCGTCAGCAGAATATGTGATACAG
GATATATTCCGCTTCCTCGCTCACTGACTCGCTACGCTCGGTCGTTCGACTGCGGCGAGCGGAAATGGCT
TACGAACGGGGCGGAGATTTCCTGGAAGATGCCAGGAAGATACTTAACAGGGAAGTGAGAGGGCCGCGGC
AAAGCCGTTTTTCCATAGGCTCCGCCCCCCTGACAAGCATCACGAAATCTGACGCTCAAATCAGTGGTGG
CGAAACCCGACAGGACTATAAAGATACCAGGCGTTTCCCCCTGGCGGCTCCCTCGTGCGCTCTCCTGTTC
CTGCCTTTCGGTTTACCGGTGTCATTCCGCTGTTATGGCCGCGTTTGTCTCATTCCACGCCTGACACTCA
GTTCCGGGTAGGCAGTTCGCTCCAAGCTGGACTGTATGCACGAACCCCCCGTTCAGTCCGACCGCTGCGC
CTTATCCGGTAACTATCGTCTTGAGTCCAACCCGGAAAGACATGCAAAAGCACCACTGGCAGCAGCCACT
GGTAATTGATTTAGAGGAGTTAGTCTTGAAGTCATGCGCCGGTTAAGGCTAAACTGAAAGGACAAGTTTT
GGTGACTGCGCTCCTCCAAGCCAGTTACCTCGGTTCAAAGAGTTGGTAGCTCAGAGAACCTTCGAAAAAC
CGCCCTGCAAGGCGGTTTTTTCGTTTTCAGAGCAAGAGATTACGCGCAGACCAAAACGATCTCAAGAAGA
TCATCTTATTAATCAGATAAAATATTTCTAGGCTCATGAGCCCGAAGTGGCGAGCCCGATCTTCCCCATC
GGTGATGTCGGCGATATAGGCGCCAGCAACCGCACCTGTGGCGCCGGTGATGCCGGCCACGATGCGTCCG
GCGTAGAGGATCTGCTCATGTTTGACAGCTTATCATCGATTTGACAGCTAGCTCAGTCCTAGGTATAATA
CTAGTATAGGTTAATGTCAATTCAAGTTTTAGAGCTAGGTACCTAGCAAGTTAAAATAAGGCTAGTCCGT
TATCAACTTGAAAAAGTGGCACCGAGTCGGTGCTTTTTTTGAAGCTCTGACAGCTAGCTCAGTCCTAGGT
ATAATGCTAGCCCCGGGAAAAGATCTAAAGAGGAGAAAGGATCTATGAGCTACGGAGTCAGGCTCCATAT
CTGGGGCGAACGGGCGCTGTTTACGCGTCCGGAAATGAAAGTAGAACGGATGTCGTATGACATCATCACG
CCATCAGCGGCACGCGGCATTCTGGAAGCGATCCACTGGAAGCCATCGATCCGCTGGGTGGTGGACAGCA
TCCAGGTGCTCAAGCCCATCCGCTTCGAGTCGATCCGCCGCAACGAAGTTGGTGGCAAGCTGTCGGCCGC
CAGCGTCAGCAAGGCGATCAAAGCCGGGCGCACCGATGGCTTGGTCAGCTACGTCGATGAGGATCGGCAA
CAGCGCGCAGCCACCCTGCTACGCGATGTCGGCTACGTTATCGCCGCGCACTTCGAGTTGACCGATAAGG
CTGGCCCCGACGACAACGTCGGCAAGCACTTGGACATCTTCAACCGCCGCGCGCGGCGCGGACAATGCTT
CCAGGCGCCTTGTCTGGGCACCCGCGAATTCCCGGCCAGCTTCTCCCTGCTCGAAGCTGACGATGCACCA
CCGCCCAGCGATCCGTCGCTGGGCGGCGAACGCGACCTGGGCTGGATGCTGCACGACATCGACTTTGCCG
ATGGCATGACCCCACGCTTCTTTCGCGCACACATGGTGGATGGTCGCGTCGTGGTGCCACCCTCGCACGA
CGACGAGGTGCACACATGATTCTGTCTGCCCTCGCCGATTTCTACCAGCGATTACTGGACGATCCCGAAT
CTGGTATCGCTGCGCCCGGCTACAGCCAGCAGAACATCGGCTACACCGTCGTGCTGGCCGCCGACGGTCG
CGTCGTCGATGTGAATGACGAACACAGCACCGAGGGCAAAAAACGGCTCGCCATGGCGATGAGCGTGCCA
CAGCCGGAAAAGCGCACTGCGGGAATCAAGTCCAACTTCTTGTGGGACAAAACCAGCTACACACTCGGCA
TCAGCGCCAGCAGCAAGCGCAGCGAGCAGGAACATGCCGCCTTCATCGCCTTACATCAGCAAGCGCTGGC
CGGCAGCGACGATCCTGGCCTGCGGGCGTTGCTGGCGTTTCTGCAAACGTGGACGCCTGCGCAGTATACA
GACCACCCGCAGTTCGTCAGTCATGGCGAGGCCTTGCTGGATGCGAACATCGTGTTCAAGCTGCAAGGCG
ACAGCGGTTATTTGCATCAACGCACAGCCGCGCGTGCGGCGTGGGACCGACAACAAGGCCATGGCACTGA
TAGCCCCGAAGGCATCTGCCTGGTCAGCGGCAGGCACGCGCCGCTAGCGCGGCTGCATCCTGCCATCAAG
GGCGTGAACGGTGCACAGAGTTCCGGCGCTTCCATCGTTTCGTTCAATCTCGAGGCCTTCACCTCCTACG
GCAAAAGCCAGGGCGAAAACGCCCCAGTGTCAGAGCAGGCCGCCTTCGCCTACACCACCGCACTCAATCA
CCTGCTGCGGCGCGACCCGCATAACCGTCAGCGCGTGCAGATCGGCGACACCACCGTGGTGTTCTGGGCG
CAAGCGAAAACGGCGGAACACGCACAAAATGCCGAGGACGTCTTCGCCGACTTCATGCGCGTCGACGAAG
CTGACGACCCCAGCATAGCCGACGGCCAGGTTACCCGACGCCTGGAGTTGGCCCTCGAACAGGTAAGACA
GGCACTGCCCCTGCGCGAGTTGGACGACACGCTGGATGACGACGCCCGCATTTTCGTGCTCGGGCTGGCA
CCCAATGCCTCGCGCCTGTCCATCCGCTTCTGGGAGACACAGACACTCCGCCAGTTCGTCAAACGCCAGG
CAGACCACTACGACGATCTGACGCTCGTCCCAGCGGCATGGAAACGCCCGCCAACGCCCGCCTTCCTTGC
CCTGCAAACCGCGCCCGTTTACGGCGAGCATGGCAAACCCAAGGCCGAAGACGTCTCGCCCTTGCTCGCA
GGCGAATTGACCCGGTCGATTCTTGCCGGCACACGCTATCCGGGCAGCTTGCTCGGCGCGATCGTCATGC
GCTTCCGCGCCGACGGACAACTCACTCCATTACGCATTGCCCTGTGCCGAGCCGTTTTGGCACGCCAGGC
GCGTTTGAACACGCAACAGGGACTGCCCACCGACCAGAAGGAACCACCCATGAGTCTTGACACAAGCAAC
ACCGACCCAGGCTACCTACTCGGACGGCTTTTTTTCCTATTTTATAACGCTCAAGAGAAAGCATTGGGCG
CTGTAAGCTCAAATATAAAGGACAAGTACTATGGATCTGCATCAACCACTCCAAGGCTAGTCTTCCCTTC
CCTAATAAAAAACTTCCAGAATCATATTTCAAAGTTAAGAAAGATGGGCGAAGGTGAAAAGCGCATTGCC
GGTGCTATCGAGCGAGATGTCGAAGAAATCATTAGTCATCTGAAAGGTCCATATCCGCGATCCTTAAAAA
TTGAGAGCCAAGGATTTTTCTCGATTGGCTACTACCATCAGTCCAAAGCGCGCTTCGTCCGCAAGGACGG
CCAGGACGCCCACGACACCACTTCCGAAGGAGAGAACGTATGAGCGCCATTGCCCACCGCTACGAGTTCG
TTTACCTGTTCGACGTCACCAACGGCAATCCCAACGGCGATCCCGACGCTGGCAACCTGCCGCGACTGGA
CCCGGAAACCAACCGTGGGCTCGTCACCGATGTGGCGCTCAAGCGCAAGATCCGCAACTACGTCGCGCTG
GAAAAGGAAGGCCAATCCGGCTATGCGATCTACATGCAGGAAAAGTCGGTACTCAATAATCAGCACAAGC
AGGCTTATGCTGCACTGGGCATCGAACCAGAGACCAAGAAGCTACCCAAGGACGAGGCTAAAGCGCGCGA
ACTCACCGCGTGGATGTGCGCCAATTTCTTCGATGTACGCAGCTTCGGTGCCGTGATGACCACCGAGGTC
AACTCCGGACAAGTGCGTGGCCCTGTCCAACTTGCCTTCGCCAGTTCGGTGGAGCCGGTGCTGCCGCTGG
AAGTATCGATCACCCGCGTGGCGGTCACCCACGAGAAAGACCTCGAAAAAGAGCGCACCATGGGCCGCAA
GCACATCCTGCCATACGGCCTGTACCGCGCTCACGGCTTCATTTCCGCAAAACTGGCCGAACGCACGGGT
TTCTCCGAGGAAGACCTACAGTTGCTGTGGCGTGCGCTCACCAACCTGTTCGAGCACGACCGCTCCGCTG
CGCGCGGCGAGATGGCCGCACGCAAGCTGATCGTGTTCAAACACGAACATCCAATGGGTAACGCGCCAGC
ACACATGCTATTCGACAAGGTCAAGGTTGAGCGAGACGAAGGTTCCGACAACGGACCGGCACGTAGCTTC
GCCGACTACCGCGTGGTCATCGATCGCGATCTGCCGGCTGGCATTACCTTGACCGAGCTGTTCTGATAAC
TCGAGTAAGGATCTCCAGGCATCAAATAAAACGAAAGGCTCAGTCGAAAGACTGGGCCTTTCGTTTTATC
TGTTGTTTGTCGGTGAACGCTCTCTACTAGAGTCACACTGGCTCACCTTCGGGTGGGCCTTTCTGCGTTT
ATACCTAGGGAGACGTCGGCGCTGCAGGCATGCAAGCTTGGCTGTTTTGGCGGATGAGAGAAGATTTTCA
GCCTGATACAGATTAAATCAGAACGCAGAAGCGGTCTGATAAAACAGAATTTGCCTGGCGGCAGTAGCGC
GGTGGTCCCACCTGACCCCATGCCGAACTCAGAAGTGAAACGCCGTAGCGCCGATGGTAGTGTGGGGTCT
CCCCATGCGAGAGTAGGGAACTGCCAGGCATCAAATAAAACGAAAGGCTCAGTCGAAAGTTTATACCTAG
GGAGACGTCGGCGCTGCAGGCATGCAAGCTTGGCTGTTTTGGCGGATGAGAGAAGATTTTCAGCCTGATA
CAGATTAAATCAGAACGCAGAAGCGGTCTGATAAAACAGAATTTGCCTGGCGGCAGTAGCGCGGTGGTCC
CACCTGACCCCATGCCGAACTCAGAAGTGAAACGCCGTAGCGCCGATGGTAGTGTGGGGTCTCCCCATGC
GAGAGTAGGGAACTGCCAGGCATCAAATAAAACGAAAGGCTCAGTCGAAAGACTGGGCCTTTCGTTTTAT
CTGTTGTTTGTCGGTGAACGCTCTCCTGAGTAGGACAAATCCGCCGGGAGCGGATTTGAACGTTGCGAAG
CAACGGCCCGGAGGGTGGCGGGCAGGACGCCCGCCATAAACTGCCAGGCATCAAATTAAGCAGAAGGCCA
TCCTGACGGATGGCCTTTTTGCGTTTCTACAAACTCTTTTGTTTATTTTTCTAAATACATTCAAATATGT
ATCCGCTCATGAGACAATAACCCTGATAAATGCTTCAATAATATTGAAAAAGGAAGAGTATGAGTATTCA
ACATTTCCGTGTCGCCCTTATTCCCTTTTTTGCGGCATTTTGCCTTCCTGTTTTTGCTCACCCAGAAACG
CTGGTGAAAGTAAAAGATGCTGAAGATCAGTTGGGTGCAGCAAACTATTAACTGGCGAACTACTTACTCT
AGCTTCCCGGCAACAATTAATAGACTGGATGGAGGCGGATAAAGTTGCAGGACCACTTCTGCGCTCGGCC
CTTCCGGCTGGCTGGTTTATTGCTGATAAATCTGGAGCCGGTGAGCGTGGGTCTCGCGGTATCATTGCAG
CACTGGGGCCAGATGGTAAGCCCTCCCGTATCGTAGTTATCTACACGACGGGGAGTCAGGCAACTATGGA
TGAACGAAATAGACAGATCGCTGAGATAGGTGCCTCACTGATTAAGCATTGGTAACTGTCAGACCAAGTT
TACTCATATATACTTTAGATTGATT
[125 nt withheld, positions 7777-7901]
C
[141 nt withheld, positions 7903-8043]
CCTTTGACGTTGG
Features (pLannotate 1.2.2; 25 found; start..end, strand, type, name):
    288..521     +  rep_origin     ori (fragment): high-copy-number ColE1/pMB1/pBR322/pUC origin of replication
    733..1392    -  CDS            CmR: chloramphenicol acetyltransferase; cat; confers resistance to chloramphenicol
   1393..1495    -  promoter       cat promoter: promoter of the E. coli cat gene encoding chloramphenicol acetyltransferase
   1616..1759    +  mobile_element IS1 (fragment): prokaryotic transposable element IS1
   1878..1933    -  rep_origin     RSF ori (fragment): Plasmids containing the RSF 1030 origin of replication can be propagated in E. coli cells that contain additional plasmids with compatible origins.
   2021..2566    -  rep_origin     p15A ori: Plasmids containing the medium-copy-number p15A origin of replication can be propagated in E. coli cells that contain a second plasmid with the ColE1 origin.
   2603..2723    -  CDS            TcR (fragment): tetracycline efflux protein; tet; confers resistance to tetracycline
   2733..2752    +  promoter       tet promoter (fragment): E. coli promoter for tetracycline efflux protein gene
   2752..2786    +  promoter       J23119(SpeI) promoter: bacterial promoter (Registry of Standard Biological Parts BBa J23119) modified to end with an SpeI site
   2825..2884    +  misc_RNA       gRNA scaffold (fragment): guide RNA scaffold for the Streptococcus pyogenes CRISPR/Cas9 system
   2899..2932    +  promoter       J23119 promoter: bacterial promoter (Registry of Standard Biological Parts BBa J23119)
   2966..3631    +  CDS            cas5d: CAS5D_MANSM - Experimental evidence at protein level: Swiss-Prot protein existence level 1. CRISPR (clustered regularly interspaced short palindromic repeat) is an adaptive immune system that provides protection against mobile genetic elements (viruses, transposable elements and conjugative plasmids). CRISPR clusters contain spacers, sequences complementary to antecedent mobile elements, and target invading nucleic acids. CRISPR clusters are transcribed and processed into CRISPR RNA (crRNA). This protein is a sequence-specific endonuclease that cleaves pre-crRNA at G21 into mature crRNA. Does
   6374..6445    +  terminator     rrnB T1 terminator: transcription terminator T1 from the E. coli rrnB gene
   6461..6488    +  terminator     T7Te terminator: phage T7 early transcription terminator
   6513..6530    +  misc_feature   MCS (fragment): pUC18/19 multiple cloning site
   6614..6729    +  ncRNA          5S rRNA: Accession: RF00001 - 5S ribosomal RNA
   6733..6760    +  terminator     rrnB T1 terminator (fragment): transcription terminator T1 from the E. coli rrnB gene
   6785..6802    +  misc_feature   MCS (fragment): pUC18/19 multiple cloning site
   6886..7001    +  ncRNA          5S rRNA: Accession: RF00001 - 5S ribosomal RNA
   7005..7091    +  terminator     rrnB T1 terminator: Escherichia coli rrnB; transcription terminator T1 from the E. coli rrnB gene
   7183..7210    +  terminator     rrnB T2 terminator: transcription terminator T2 from the E. coli rrnB gene
   7229..7320    +  promoter       AmpR promoter: bla
   7321..7440    +  CDS            AmpR (fragment): β-lactamase; bla; confers resistance to ampicillin, carbenicillin, and related antibiotics
   7441..7735    +  CDS            bla(M) (fragment): β-lactamase lacking the signal sequence; bla(M); allows cytosolic expression of β-lactamase
   7778..102     +  rep_origin     M13 ori (across the origin) (sequence partly withheld): M13 bacteriophage origin of replication; arrow indicates direction of (+) strand synthesis
