[The description below was written by a language model from this plasmid's Addgene catalogue record and pLannotate feature annotations shown in this document.]
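Description:
pXalb_IC_Cascade is a bacterial expression plasmid built on the pCV3 backbone that carries the type I-C Cascade genes of Xanthomonas albilineans. It is maintained in E. coli as a low-copy plasmid under chloramphenicol selection. Consistent with this, the annotation of the 8,056-nt sequence finds an intact p15A origin, which is compatible with ColE1-type plasmids, and a chloramphenicol acetyltransferase gene with its native cat promoter. Several other backbone hits are only fragments: pieces of ColE1 and RSF origins, an IS1 element, a tetracycline resistance gene, and β-lactamase sequences behind an AmpR promoter. These look like cloning remnants rather than functional markers, and ampicillin is not listed as a selection. An M13 phage origin spans the sequence start.

The payload lies downstream of constitutive J23119 synthetic promoter sequences. One copy, the SpeI variant, precedes a partial S. pyogenes guide RNA scaffold, apparently a leftover from an earlier design. A second copy sits just upstream of a cas5d coding sequence. Cas5d is the type I-C subunit that processes pre-crRNA into mature crRNA. The roughly 2.7 kb between cas5d and the first terminator is unannotated. It presumably holds the remaining Cascade subunit genes, but the feature table does not identify them, and the record does not list the individual genes. The region ends in rrnB T1 and T7Te terminators, followed by repeated 5S rRNA/rrnB terminator segments.

The stated purpose is expression of the X. albilineans I-C Cascade complex. The associated work concerns rapid cell-free characterization of multi-subunit CRISPR effectors and transposons. No crRNA array or cas3 nuclease gene is annotated in this plasmid.
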