Addgene plasmid #178765: pXalb_IC_Cascade
Purpose: Expression of X. albilineans type I-C Cascade genes
Depositing lab: Chase Beisel. Depositing organization: Helmholtz-Zentrum fuer Infektionsforschung (HZI). Publication: Rapid cell-free characterization of multi-subunit CRISPR effectors and transposons. Wimmer F, Mougiakos I, Englert F, Beisel CL. Mol Cell. 2022 Feb 16. pii: S1097-2765(22)00102-2. doi: 10.1016/j.molcel.2022.01.026. PubMed 35216669.
Backbone
  Vector backbone: pCV3
  Vector type: Bacterial Expression
Growth in bacteria
  Bacterial resistance: Chloramphenicol, 25 μg/mL
  Growth temperature: 37°C
  Growth strain: DH5alpha
  Copy number: Low Copy
Gene/Insert
  Gene/Insert name: X. albilineans type I-C Cascade genes
  Species: X. albilineans
  Cloning method: Restriction Enzyme; 5′ cloning site Unknown (unknown if destroyed); 3′ cloning site Unknown (unknown if destroyed)
Terms and licenses: Academic/Nonprofit Terms; Industry Terms: Not Available to Industry
How to cite: pXalb_IC_Cascade was a gift from Chase Beisel (Addgene plasmid # 178765 ; http://n2t.net/addgene:178765 ; RRID:Addgene_178765)
